Addgene plasmid #36814: TAL2413
Depositing lab: Keith Joung. Depositing organization: Massachusetts General Hospital. Publication: FLASH assembly of TALENs for high-throughput genome editing. Reyon D, Tsai SQ, Khayter C, Foden JA, Sander JD, Joung JK. Nat Biotechnol. 2012 Apr 8. doi: 10.1038/nbt.2170. PubMed 22484455.
Backbone
  Vector backbone: JDS78
  Backbone manufacturer: Joung lab (Addgene Plasmid # 32290)
  Backbone size w/o insert (bp): 6447
  Vector type: Mammalian, T7 for in vitro mRNA synthesis
Growth in bacteria
  Bacterial resistance: Ampicillin, 100 μg/mL
  Growth temperature: 37°C
  Growth strain: XL1 Blue
  Copy number: High Copy
Gene/Insert
  Gene/Insert name: BCL6-TALEN_Right (alt name: BCL6)
  Species: H. sapiens (human)
  Insert size (bp): 1640
  Entrez Gene: Bcl6 (a.k.a. Bcl5)
  Promoter: CMV
  Tag / fusion protein: 3X Flag (N terminal on backbone); WT FOKI (C terminal on backbone)
  Cloning method: Restriction Enzyme; 5′ cloning site BsmBI (destroyed during cloning); 3′ cloning site BsmBI (destroyed during cloning)
  Sequencing primers: 5′ CMV-F; 3′ BGH-rev
Terms and licenses: Academic/Nonprofit Terms; Industry Terms: Not Available to Industry
Depositor comments: Target binding site: TGAACTGGATACAGCTGT It is strongly recommended that users perform a diagnostic digest to verify this plasmid prior to use. For example, a double digest of the plasmid with BamHI and KpnI should result in two bands at 2.2kb and 5.9kb.
How to cite: TAL2413 was a gift from Keith Joung (Addgene plasmid # 36814 ; http://n2t.net/addgene:36814 ; RRID:Addgene_36814)
