[The description below was written by a language model from this plasmid's Addgene catalogue record.]
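Description:
TAL2413 is a mammalian expression plasmid encoding the right-hand monomer of a TALEN pair directed against the human BCL6 gene. It is built on the JDS78 backbone, a roughly 6.4 kb TALEN expression vector, and is maintained in E. coli as a high-copy plasmid under ampicillin selection. The record does not list the replication origin or provide a feature table, so finer details of the backbone are not documented here.

The insert, about 1.6 kb, is an array of TAL effector repeats assembled by the FLASH method, a high-throughput approach for building TALENs, and cloned into the backbone through BsmBI sites that were destroyed in the process. The backbone supplies the flanking parts of the fusion protein: an N-terminal 3X FLAG epitope for detection and a C-terminal wild-type FokI nuclease domain. Expression in mammalian cells is driven by the CMV promoter, and the vector type also indicates a T7 promoter, which allows in vitro transcription of TALEN mRNA for delivery as RNA rather than plasmid.

Because FokI cleaves only as a dimer, this construct is intended to be used with the matching left BCL6 TALEN. The two monomers bind adjacent half-sites on opposite strands and bring their FokI domains together over the spacer, producing a double-strand break at the BCL6 locus. Repair of that break can yield disruptive insertions or deletions, or targeted changes if a donor template is supplied. The depositor recommends confirming the plasmid by diagnostic restriction digest before use, a sensible precaution given the repetitive nature of TAL arrays.
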