>Addgene plasmid #36814 | TAL2413 | depositor partial sequence | sequence record 46007 | TAL2413 sequence 1640 bps
GAACCTGACCCCAGACCAGGTAGTCGCAATCGCGAACAATAATGGGGGAAAGCAAGCCCTGGAAACCGTG
CAAAGGTTGTTGCCGGTCCTTTGTCAAGACCACGGCCTTACACCGGAGCAAGTCGTGGCCATTGCAAGCA
ACATCGGTGGCAAACAGGCTCTTGAGACGGTTCAGAGACTTCTCCCAGTTCTCTGTCAAGCCCACGGGCT
GACTCCCGATCAAGTTGTAGCGATTGCGTCGAACATTGGAGGGAAACAAGCATTGGAGACTGTCCAACGG
CTCCTTCCCGTGTTGTGTCAAGCCCACGGTTTGACGCCTGCACAAGTGGTCGCCATCGCCAGCCATGATG
GCGGTAAGCAGGCGCTGGAAACAGTACAGCGCCTGCTGCCTGTACTGTGCCAGGATCATGGACTGACCCC
AGACCAGGTAGTCGCAATCGCGTCAAACGGAGGGGGAAAGCAAGCCCTGGAAACCGTGCAAAGGTTGTTG
CCGGTCCTTTGTCAAGACCACGGCCTTACACCGGAGCAAGTCGTGGCCATTGCAAATAATAACGGTGGCA
AACAGGCTCTTGAGACGGTTCAGAGACTTCTCCCAGTTCTCTGTCAAGCCCACGGGCTGACTCCCGATCA
AGTTGTAGCGATTGCGAATAACAATGGAGGGAAACAAGCATTGGAGACTGTCCAACGGCTCCTTCCCGTG
TTGTGTCAAGCCCACGGTTTGACGCCTGCACAAGTGGTCGCCATCGCCTCCAATATTGGCGGTAAGCAGG
CGCTGGAAACAGTACAGCGCCTGCTGCCTGTACTGTGCCAGGATCATGGACTGACCCCAGACCAGGTAGT
CGCAATCGCGTCAAACGGAGGGGGAAAGCAAGCCCTGGAAACCGTGCAAAGGTTGTTGCCGGTCCTTTGT
CAAGACCACGGCCTTACACCGGAGCAAGTCGTGGCCATTGCAAGCAACATCGGTGGCAAACAGGCTCTTG
AGACGGTTCAGAGACTTCTCCCAGTTCTCTGTCAAGCCCACGGGCTGACTCCCGATCAAGTTGTAGCGAT
TGCGTCGCATGACGGAGGGAAACAAGCATTGGAGACTGTCCAACGGCTCCTTCCCGTGTTGTGTCAAGCC
CACGGTTTGACGCCTGCACAAGTGGTCGCCATCGCCTCCAATATTGGCGGTAAGCAGGCGCTGGAAACAG
TACAGCGCCTGCTGCCTGTACTGTGCCAGGATCATGGACTGACCCCAGACCAGGTAGTCGCAATCGCGAA
CAATAATGGGGGAAAGCAAGCCCTGGAAACCGTGCAAAGGTTGTTGCCGGTCCTTTGTCAAGACCACGGC
CTTACACCGGAGCAAGTCGTGGCCATTGCATCCCACGACGGTGGCAAACAGGCTCTTGAGACGGTTCAGA
GACTTCTCCCAGTTCTCTGTCAAGCCCACGGGCTGACTCCCGATCAAGTTGTAGCGATTGCGTCCAACGG
TGGAGGGAAACAAGCATTGGAGACTGTCCAACGGCTCCTTCCCGTGTTGTGTCAAGCCCACGGTTTGACG
CCTGCACAAGTGGTCGCCATCGCCAACAACAACGGCGGTAAGCAGGCGCTGGAAACAGTACAGCGCCTGC
TGCCTGTACTGTGCCAGGATCATGGACTGA
