>Addgene plasmid #36814 | TAL2413 | addgene partial sequence | sequence record 48062 | CMV-F 5'-CGCAAATGGGCGGTAGGCGTG-3'
CAGAGCTCTCTGGCTAACTAGAGAACCCACTGCTTACTGGCTTATCGAAATTAATACGACTCACTATAGG
GAGACCCAAGCTGGCTAGCACCATGGACTACAAAGACCATGACGGTGATTATAAAGATCATGACATCGAT
TACAAGGATGACGATGACAAGATGGCCCCCAAGAAGAAGAGGAAGGTGGGCATTCACCGCGGGGTACCTA
TGGTGGACTTGAGGACACTCGGTTATTCGCAACAGCAACAGGAGAAAATCAAGCCTAAGGTCAGGAGCAC
CGTCGCGCAACACCACGAGGCGCTTGTGGGGCATGGCTTCACTCATGCGCATATTGTCGCGCTTTCACAG
CACCCTGCGGCGCTTGGGACGGTGGCTGTCAAATACCAAGATATGATTGCGGCCCTGCCCGAAGCCACGC
ACGAGGCAATTGTAGGGGTCGGTAAACAGTGGTCGGGAGCGCGAGCACTTGAGGCGCTGCTGACTGTGGC
GGGTGAGCTTAGGGGGCCTCCGCTCCAGCTCGACACCGGGCAGCTGCTGAAGATCGCGAAGAGAGGGGGA
GTAACAGCGGTAGAGGCAGTGCACGCCTGGCGCAATGCGCTCACCGGGGCCCCCTTGAACCTGACCCCAG
ACCAGGTAGTCGCAATCGCGAACAATAATGGGGGAAAGCAAGCCCTGGAAACCGTGCAAAGGTTGTTGCC
GGTCCTTTGTCAAGACCACGGCCTTACACCGGAGCAAGTCGTGGCCATTGCAAGCAACATCGGTGGCAAA
CAGGCTCTTGAGACGGTTCAGAGACTTCTCCCAGTTCTCTGTCAAGCCCACGGGCTGACTCCCGATCAAG
TTGTAGCGATTGCGTCGAACATTGGAGGGAAACAAGCATTGGAGACTGTCCAACGGCTCCTTCCCGTGTT
GTGTCAAGCCCACGGTTTGACGCCTGCACAAGTGGTCGCC
